Addgene plasmid #107979: Bluescript-OPNb
Purpose: expression of OPNb
Depositing lab: Georg Weber. Depositing organization: University of Cincinnati.
Backbone
  Vector backbone: pBluescript
  Vector type: Bacterial Expression
Growth in bacteria
  Bacterial resistance: Ampicillin, 100 μg/mL
  Growth temperature: 37°C
  Growth strain: DH5alpha
  Copy number: High Copy
Gene/Insert
  Gene/Insert name: osteopontin (OPNb)
  Species: H. sapiens (human)
  Cloning method: Restriction Enzyme; 5′ cloning site Unknown (unknown if destroyed); 3′ cloning site Unknown (unknown if destroyed)
  Sequencing primers: 5′ Unknown
Terms and licenses: Academic/Nonprofit Terms; Industry Terms: Not Available to Industry
How to cite: Bluescript-OPNb was a gift from Georg Weber (Addgene plasmid # 107979 ; http://n2t.net/addgene:107979 ; RRID:Addgene_107979)
