[The description below was written by a language model from this plasmid's Addgene catalogue record and pLannotate feature annotations shown in this document.]
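Description:
Bluescript-OPNb is a pBluescript-based phagemid carrying a human osteopontin (SPP1) cDNA corresponding to the OPNb splice variant, catalogued as a bacterial expression vector with the stated purpose of expressing OPNb. The 4,714-nt plasmid is propagated in E. coli at high copy number from a ColE1/pUC-type origin and is selected with ampicillin through the β-lactamase (AmpR) gene under its own promoter. An f1 origin is also present, which in principle permits rescue of single-stranded DNA with helper phage.

The annotated SPP1 coding sequence (about 900 nt) sits between two fragments of the pBluescript multiple cloning site, interrupting the lacZα region, of which only a fragment remains downstream. The space between the two polylinker fragments is considerably larger than the annotated open reading frame, leaving unannotated sequence on both sides, particularly roughly 700 nt downstream. This could be untranslated cDNA sequence, but the record does not say. The restriction sites used for cloning are listed as unknown. The coding sequence lies in the same orientation as the upstream lac promoter, lac operator and CAP binding site, and the T3 promoter. T3 RNA polymerase would therefore produce sense transcripts in vitro, while the opposing T7 promoter on the far side of the insert would give antisense RNA. No mammalian promoter, epitope tag or reporter is annotated. The plasmid therefore appears best suited as a cloning and archival source of the OPNb cDNA, for subcloning into other expression vectors, for in vitro transcription, or for lac-driven transcription in bacteria. The record does not describe specific applications beyond OPNb expression.
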