Features (pLannotate 1.2.2; 14 found; start..end, strand, type, name):
     39..60      +  protein_bind   CAP binding site: CAP binding activates transcription in the presence of cAMP. E. coli catabolite activator protein
     75..105     +  promoter       lac promoter: promoter for the E. coli lac operon
    113..129     +  protein_bind   lac operator: The lac repressor binds to the lac operator to inhibit transcription in E. coli. This inhibition can be relieved by adding lactose or isopropyl-β-D-thiogalactopyranoside (IPTG). lac repressor encoded by lacI
    174..192     +  promoter       T3 promoter: promoter for bacteriophage T3 RNA polymerase
    205..264     +  misc_feature   MCS (fragment): pBluescript multiple cloning site
    378..1277    +  CDS            SPP1: OSTP_HUMAN - Also known as BNSP, OPN. Experimental evidence at protein level: Swiss-Prot protein existence level 1. Acts as a cytokine involved in enhancing production of interferon-gamma and interleukin-12 and reducing production of interleukin-10 and is essential in the pathway that leads to type I immunity. From Homo sapiens (Human).
   2012..2067    +  misc_feature   MCS (fragment): pBluescript multiple cloning site
   2076..2094    -  promoter       T7 promoter: promoter for bacteriophage T7 RNA polymerase
   2097..2254    +  CDS            lacZα (fragment): LacZα fragment of β-galactosidase; lacZ fragment
   2286..2714    -  rep_origin     f1 ori (sequence partly withheld): f1 bacteriophage origin of replication; arrow indicates direction of (+) strand synthesis
   2741..2845    +  promoter       AmpR promoter: bla
   2846..3706    +  CDS            AmpR: β-lactamase; bla; confers resistance to ampicillin, carbenicillin, and related antibiotics
   3877..4465    +  rep_origin     ori: high-copy-number ColE1/pMB1/pBR322/pUC origin of replication
   4648..26      +  CDS            lacI (fragment) (across the origin): lac repressor; lacI; The lac repressor binds to the lac operator to inhibit transcription in E. coli. This inhibition can be relieved by adding lactose or isopropyl-β-D-thiogalactopyranoside (IPTG).
>Addgene plasmid #107979 | Bluescript-OPNb | addgene full sequence | sequence record 210259 | Addgene NGS Result
TTTCCCGACTGGAAAGCGGGCAGTGAGCGCAACGCAATTAATGTGAGTTAGCTCACTCATTAGGCACCCC
AGGCTTTACACTTTATGCTTCCGGCTCGTATGTTGTGTGGAATTGTGAGCGGATAACAATTTCACACAGG
AAACAGCTATGACCATGATTACGCCAAGCTCGAAATTAACCCTCACTAAAGGGAACAAAAGCTGGAGCTC
CACCGCGGTGGCGGCCGCTCTAGAACTAGTGGATCCCCCGGGCTGCAGGAATTCCGTAGAGGCAGCAGCA
GCAGGAGGAGGCAGAGCACAGCATCGTCGGGACCAGACTCGTCTCAGGCCAGTTGCAGCCTTCTCAGCCA
AACGCCGACCAAGGAAAACTCACTACCATGAGAATTGCAGTGATTTGCTTTTGCCTCCTAGGCATCACCT
GTGCCATACCAGTTAAACAGGCTGATTCTGGAAGTTCTGAGGAAAAGCAGCTTTACAACAAATACCCAGA
TGCTGTGGCCACATGGCTAAACCCTGACCCATCTCAGAAGCAGAATCTCCTAGCCCCACAGACCCTTCCA
AGTAAGTCCAACGAAAGCCATGACCACATGGATGATATGGATGATGAAGATGATGATGACCATGTGGACA
GCCAGGACTCCATTGACTCGAACGACTCTGATGATGTAGATGACACTGATGATTCTCACCAGTCTGATGA
GTCTCACCATTCTGATGAATCTGATGAACTGGTCACTGATTTTCCCACGGACCTGCCAGCAACCGAAGTT
TTCACTCCAGTTGTCCCCACAGTAGACACATATGATGGCCGAGGTGATAGTGTGGTTTATGGACTGAGGT
CAAAATCTAAGAAGTTTCGCAGACCTGACATCCAGTACCCTGATGCTACAGACGAGGACATCACCTCACA
CATGGAAAGCGAGGAGTTGAATGGTGCATACAAGGCCATCCCCGTTGCCCAGGACCTGAACGCGCCTTCT
GATTGGGACAGCCGTGGGAAGGACAGTTATGAAACGAGTCAGCTGGATGACCAGAGTGCTGAAACCCACA
GCCACAAGCAGTCCAGATTATATAAGCGGAAAGCCAATGATGAGAGCAATGAGCATTCCGATGTGATTGA
TAGTCAGGAACTTTCCAAAGTCAGCCGTGAATTCCACAGCCATGAATTTCACAGCCATGAAGATATGCTG
GTTGTAGACCCCAAAAGTAAGGAAGAAGATAAACACCTGAAATTTCGTATTTCTCATGAATTAGATAGTG
CATCTTCTGAGGTCAATTAAAAGGAGAAAAAATACAATTTCTCACTTTGCATTTAGTCAAAAGAAAAAAT
GCTTTATAGCAAAATGAAAGAGAACATGAAATGCTTCTTTCTCAGTTTATTGGTTGAATGTGTATCTATT
TGAGTCTGGAAATAACTAATGTGTTTGATAATTAGTTTAGTTTGTGGCTTCATGGAAACTCCCTGTAAAC
TAAAAGCTTCAGGGTTATGTCTATGTTCATTCTATAGAAGAAATGCAAACTATCACTGTATTTTAATATT
TGTTATTCTCTCATGAATAGAAATTTATGTAGAAGCAAACAAAATACTTTTACCCACTTAAAAAGAGAAT
ATAACATTTTATGTCACTATAATCTTTTGTTTTTTAAGTTAGTGTATATTTTGTTGTGATTATCTTTTTG
TGGTGTGAATAAATCTTTTATCTTGAATGTAATAAGAAAAAAAAAAAAAAAAAAAAAAAAAAAAAAAAAA
AAAAAAAAAAAAAAAAAAAAAAAAAAAAAAAAAAAAAAAAAAAAAAAAAAAAAAAAAAAAAAAAAAAAAA
AAAAAAAAAAAAAAAAAAAAAAAAAAAAAAAAAAAAAAAAAAAAAAAAAAAAAAAAAAAAAAAAAAAAAA
AAAAAAAAAAAAAAAAAAAAAAAAAAAAAAAAAAAAAAAAAAAAAAAAAAAAAAAAAAAAAAAAAAAAAA
AAAAAAAAAAAAAAAAAAAAAAAAAAAAAAAAAAAAAAAAAAAAAAAAAAAAGGAATTCGATATCAAGCT
TATCGATACCGTCGACCTCGAGGGGGGGCCCGGTACCCAATTCGCCCTATAGTGAGTCGTATTACAATTC
ACTGGCCGTCGTTTTACAACGTCGTGACTGGGAAAACCCTGGCGTTACCCAACTTAATCGCCTTGCAGCA
CATCCCCCTTTCGCCAGCTGGCGTAATAGCGAAGAGGCCCGCACCGATCGCCCTTCCCAACAGTTGCGCA
GCCTGAATGGCGAATGGCAAATTGTAAGCGTTAATATTTTGTTAAAATTCGCGTTAAATTTTTGTTAAAT
CAGCTCATTTTTTAACCAATAGGCCGAAATCGGCAAAATCCCTTATAAATCAAAAGAATAGACCGAGATA
GGGT
[37 nt withheld, positions 2385-2421]
AAAGAACGTGGACTCCAACGTCAAAGG
[49 nt withheld, positions 2449-2497]
T
[91 nt withheld, positions 2499-2589]
G
[124 nt withheld, positions 2591-2714]
CAGGTGGCACTTTTCGGGGAAATGTGCGCGGAACCCCTATTTGTTTATTTTTCTAAATACATTCAAATAT
GTATCCGCTCATGAGACAATAACCCTGATAAATGCTTCAATAATATTGAAAAAGGAAGAGTATGAGTATT
CAACATTTCCGTGTCGCCCTTATTCCCTTTTTTGCGGCATTTTGCCTTCCTGTTTTTGCTCACCCAGAAA
CGCTGGTGAAAGTAAAAGATGCTGAAGATCAGTTGGGTGCACGAGTGGGTTACATCGAACTGGATCTCAA
CAGCGGTAAGATCCTTGAGAGTTTTCGCCCCGAAGAACGTTTTCCAATGATGAGCACTTTTAAAGTTCTG
CTATGTGGCGCGGTATTATCCCGTATTGACGCCGGGCAAGAGCAACTCGGTCGCCGCATACACTATTCTC
AGAATGACTTGGTTGAGTACTCACCAGTCACAGAAAAGCATCTTACGGATGGCATGACAGTAAGAGAATT
ATGCAGTGCTGCCATAACCATGAGTGATAACACTGCGGCCAACTTACTTCTGACAACGATCGGAGGACCG
AAGGAGCTAACCGCTTTTTTGCACAACATGGGGGATCATGTAACTCGCCTTGATCGTTGGGAACCGGAGC
TGAATGAAGCCATACCAAACGACGAGCGTGACACCACGATGCCTGTAGCAATGGCAACAACGTTGCGCAA
ACTATTAACTGGCGAACTACTTACTCTAGCTTCCCGGCAACAATTAATAGACTGGATGGAGGCGGATAAA
GTTGCAGGACCACTTCTGCGCTCGGCCCTTCCGGCTGGCTGGTTTATTGCTGATAAATCTGGAGCCGGTG
AGCGTGGGTCTCGCGGTATCATTGCAGCACTGGGGCCAGATGGTAAGCCCTCCCGTATCGTAGTTATCTA
CACGACGGGGAGTCAGGCAACTATGGATGAACGAAATAGACAGATCGCTGAGATAGGTGCCTCACTGATT
AAGCATTGGTAACTGTCAGACCAAGTTTACTCATATATACTTTAGATTGATTTAAAACTTCATTTTTAAT
TTAAAAGGATCTAGGTGAAGATCCTTTTTGATAATCTCATGACCAAAATCCCTTAACGTGAGTTTTCGTT
CCACTGAGCGTCAGACCCCGTAGAAAAGATCAAAGGATCTTCTTGAGATCCTTTTTTTCTGCGCGTAATC
TGCTGCTTGCAAACAAAAAAACCACCGCTACCAGCGGTGGTTTGTTTGCCGGATCAAGAGCTACCAACTC
TTTTTCCGAAGGTAACTGGCTTCAGCAGAGCGCAGATACCAAATACTGTTCTTCTAGTGTAGCCGTAGTT
AGGCCACCACTTCAAGAACTCTGTAGCACCGCCTACATACCTCGCTCTGCTAATCCTGTTACCAGTGGCT
GCTGCCAGTGGCGATAAGTCGTGTCTTACCGGGTTGGACTCAAGACGATAGTTACCGGATAAGGCGCAGC
GGTCGGGCTGAACGGGGGGTTCGTGCACACAGCCCAGCTTGGAGCGAACGACCTACACCGAACTGAGATA
CCTACAGCGTGAGCTATGAGAAAGCGCCACGCTTCCCGAAGGGAGAAAGGCGGACAGGTATCCGGTAAGC
GGCAGGGTCGGAACAGGAGAGCGCACGAGGGAGCTTCCAGGGGGAAACGCCTGGTATCTTTATAGTCCTG
TCGGGTTTCGCCACCTCTGACTTGAGCGTCGATTTTTGTGATGCTCGTCAGGGGGGCGGAGCCTATGGAA
AAACGCCAGCAACGCGGCCTTTTTACGGTTCCTGGCCTTTTGCTGGCCTTTTGCTCACATGTTCTTTCCT
GCGTTATCCCCTGATTCTGTGGATAACCGTATTACCGCCTTTGAGTGAGCTGATACCGCTCGCCGCAGCC
GAACGACCGAGCGCAGCGAGTCAGTGAGCGAGGAAGCGGAAGAGCGCCCAATACGCAAACCGCCTCTCCC
CGCGCGTTGGCCGATTCATTAATGCAGCTGGCACGACAGG
